Addgene plasmid #61852: pCerulean-N1 Cyclin B1 (1147)
Purpose: mammalian expression of Cyclin B1 fused to Cerulean
Depositing lab: Jonathon Pines. Depositing organization: Gurdon Institute.
Backbone
  Vector backbone: pCerulean N1
  Backbone manufacturer: unknown
  Vector type: Mammalian Expression
Growth in bacteria
  Bacterial resistance: Kanamycin, 50 μg/mL
  Growth temperature: 37°C
  Growth strain: DH5alpha
  Copy number: High Copy
Gene/Insert
  Gene/Insert name: Cyclin B1
  Species: H. sapiens (human)
  Entrez Gene: CCNB1 (a.k.a. CCNB)
  Promoter: CMV
  Tag / fusion protein: Cerulean (C terminal on backbone)
  Cloning method: Restriction Enzyme; 5′ cloning site HindIII (not destroyed); 3′ cloning site BamHI (not destroyed)
  Sequencing primers: 5′ CMV-F
Terms and licenses: Academic/Nonprofit Terms; Industry Terms: Not Available to Industry
How to cite: pCerulean-N1 Cyclin B1 (1147) was a gift from Jonathon Pines (Addgene plasmid # 61852 ; http://n2t.net/addgene:61852 ; RRID:Addgene_61852)
