[The description below was written by a language model from this plasmid's Addgene catalogue record.]
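Description:
pCerulean-N1 Cyclin B1 (1147) is a mammalian expression plasmid built on the pCerulean N1 backbone, in which the human cyclin B1 coding sequence (CCNB1) is placed under the control of the CMV promoter, a strong constitutive promoter widely used for expression in transfected mammalian cells. The insert was cloned by restriction enzyme digestion between HindIII at the 5′ end and BamHI at the 3′ end, and both sites remain intact, so the cyclin B1 fragment can in principle be excised or exchanged. As the "N1" designation implies, the gene of interest sits upstream of the fluorescent protein, so cyclin B1 is expressed with Cerulean, a cyan variant of GFP, fused to its C terminus.

In bacteria the plasmid is maintained at high copy number and selected with kanamycin. The record gives no feature table, so the origin of replication, polyadenylation signal and any mammalian selection marker carried by the backbone are not stated, and the backbone manufacturer is listed as unknown.

The stated purpose is mammalian expression of cyclin B1 fused to Cerulean. Cyclin B1 is the regulatory partner of CDK1 that drives entry into mitosis and is degraded as cells exit it, so a fluorescent fusion of this kind lends itself to following the abundance, localisation and destruction of the protein in living cells by microscopy. The cyan emission of Cerulean also allows it to be combined with yellow or red fluorescent reporters. The record itself does not specify particular experimental applications beyond expression of the fusion.
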