>Addgene plasmid #61852 | pCerulean-N1 Cyclin B1 (1147) | addgene partial sequence | sequence record 103864 | CMV-F 5'-CGCAAATGGGCGGTAGGCGTG-3'
CTATATAAGCAGAGCTGGTTTAGTGAACCGTCAGATCCGCTAGCGCTACCGGACTCAGATCTCGAGCTCA
AGCTTGGAATGGCGCTCCGAGTCACCAGGAACTCGAAAATTAATGCTGAAAATAAGGCGAAGATCAACAT
GGCAGGCGCAAAGCGCGTTCCTACGGCCCCTGCTGCAACCTCCAAGCCCGGACTGAGGCCAAGAACAGCT
CTTGGGGACATTGGTAACAAAGTCAGTGAACAACTGCAGGCCAAAATGCCTATGAAGAAGGAAGCAAAAC
CTTCAGCTACTGGAAAAGTCATTGATAAAAAACTACCAAAACCTCTTGAAAAGGTACCTATGCTGGTGCC
AGTGCCAGTGTCTGAGCCAGTGCCAGAGCCAGAACCTGAGCCAGAACCTGAGCCTGTTAAAGAAGAAAAA
CTTTCGCCTGAGCCTATTTTGGTTGATACTGCCTCTCCAAGCCCAATGGAAACATCTGGATGTGCCCCTG
CAGAAGAAGACCTGTGTCAGGCTTTCTCTGATGTAATTCTTGCAGTAAATGATGTGGATGCAGAAGATGG
AGCTGATCCAAACCTTTGTAGTGAATATGTGAAAGATATTTATGCTTATCTGAGACAACTTGAGGAAGAG
CAAGCAGTCAGACCAAAATACCTACTGGGTCGGGAAGTCACTGGAAACATGAGAGCCATCCTAATTGACT
GGCTAGTACAGGTTCAAATGAAATTCAGGTTGTTGCAGGAGACCATGTACATGACTGTCTCCATTATTGA
TCGGTTCATGCAGAATAATTGTGTGCCCAAGAAGATGCTGCAGCTGGTTGGTGTCACTGCCATGTTTATT
GCAAGCAAATATGAAGAAATGTACCCTCCAGAAATTGGTGACTTTGCTTTTGTGACTGACAACACTTATA
CTAAGCACCAAATCAGACAGATGGAAATGAAGATTCTAAGAGCTTTAAACTTTGGTCTGGGTCGGCCTCT
ACCTTTGCACTTCCTTCGGAGAGCATCTAAGATTGGAGAGGTTGATGTCGAGCAACATACTTTGGCCAAA
TACCTGATGGAACTAACTATGTTGGACTATGACATGGTGCACTTTCCTCCT
