>Addgene plasmid #61852 | pCerulean-N1 Cyclin B1 (1147) | addgene partial sequence | sequence record 103899 | SV40pA-R 5'-GAAATTTGTGATGCTATTGC-3'
TTATAAGCTGCAATAAACAAGTTAACAACAACAATTGCATTCATTTTATGTTTCAGGTTCAGGGGGAGGT
GTGGGAGGTTTTTTAAAGCAAGTAAAACCTCTACAAATGTGGTATGGCTGATTATGATCTAGAGTCGCGG
CCGCTTTACTTGTACAGCTCGTCCATGCCGAGAGTGATCCCGGCGGCGGTCACGAACTCCAGCAGGACCA
TGTGATCGCGCTTCTCGTTGGGGTCTTTGCTCAGCTTGGACTGGGTGCTCAGGTAGTGGTTGTCGGGCAG
CAGCACGGGGCCGTCGCCGATGGGGGTGTTCTGCTGGTAGTGGTCGGCGAGCTGCACGCTGCCGTCCTCG
ATGTTGTGGCGGATCTTGAAGTTGGCCTTGATGCCGTTCTTCTGCTTGTCGGCGGTGATATAGACGTTGT
CGCTGATGGCGTTGTACTCCAGCTTGTGCCCCAGGATGTTGCCGTCCTCCTTGAAGTCGATGCCCTTCAG
CTCGATGCGGTTCACCAGGGTGTCGCCCTCGAACTTCACCTCGGCGCGGGTCTTGTAGTTGCCGTCGTCC
TTGAAGAAGATGGTGCGCTCCTGGACGTAGCCTTCGGGCATGGCGGACTTGAAGAAGTCGTGCTGCTTCA
TGTGGTCGGGGTAGCGGGCGAAGCACTGCACGCCCCAGGTCAGGGTGGTCACGAGGGTGGGCCAGGGCAC
GGGCAGCTTGCCGGTGGTGCAGATGAACTTCAGGGTCAGCTTGCCGTAGGTGGCATCGCCCTCGCCCTCG
CCGGACACGCTGAACTTGTGGCCGTTTACGTCGCCGTCCAGCTCGACCAGGATGGGCACCACCCCGGTGA
ACAGCTCCTCGCCCTTGCTCACCATGGTGGCGACCGGTGGATCCTCTAGAACCTTTGCCACAGCCTTGGC
TAAATCTTGAACTAGTGCAGAATTCAGCTGTGGTAGAGTGCTGATCTTAGCATGCTTCGATGTGGCATAC
TTGTTCTTGACAGTCATGTGCTTTGTAAGTCCTTGATTTACCATGACTACATTCTTAGCCAGGTGCTGCA
TAACTGGAAGAAGAGATTCTTCAGTATATG
